Addgene plasmid #169608: pVH664
Purpose: Tier-2 vector encoding PTetO7-driven SEAP-p2A-iRFP670, PmPGK1-driven rtTA and PmPGK1-driven YPet expression (PTetO7-CMVmin-2-SEAP-p2A-iRFP670-pA::PmPGK1-rtTA-pA::PmPGK1-YPet-pA).
Depositing lab: Martin Fussenegger. Depositing organization: ETH Zurich (Swiss Federal Institute of Technology). Publication: A versatile plasmid architecture for mammalian synthetic biology (VAMSyB). Haellman V, Strittmatter T, Bertschi A, Stucheli P, Fussenegger M. Metab Eng. 2021 Jul;66:41-50. doi: 10.1016/j.ymben.2021.04.003. Epub 2021 Apr 18. PubMed 33857582.
Backbone
  Vector backbone: pVH1002 (pUC57-based)
  Backbone size w/o insert (bp): 2689
  Vector type: Mammalian Expression
Growth in bacteria
  Bacterial resistance: Ampicillin, 100 μg/mL
  Growth temperature: 37°C
  Growth strain: DH5alpha
  Copy number: High Copy
Gene/Insert
  Gene/Insert name: tetracycline-controlled SEAP and iRFP expression, PPGK-driven rtTA expression cassette and PPGK-driven YPet expression cassette (alt name: tetON)
  Species: H. sapiens (human); Synthetic
  Promoter: tetO7-PCMVmin / PPGK / PPGK
  Cloning method: Restriction Enzyme; 5′ cloning site Unknown (unknown if destroyed)
  Sequencing primers: 5′ AmpStart; 3′ CTGGCACGACAGGTTTCCCGACTGG
Terms and licenses: Academic/Nonprofit Terms; Industry Terms: Not Available to Industry
How to cite: pVH664 was a gift from Martin Fussenegger (Addgene plasmid # 169608 ; http://n2t.net/addgene:169608 ; RRID:Addgene_169608)
