[The description below was written by a language model from this plasmid's Addgene catalogue record and pLannotate feature annotations shown in this document.]
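Description:
pVH664 is a mammalian expression plasmid from the VAMSyB modular cloning system, described as a "Tier-2" vector that combines three independent transcription units on one pUC57-derived backbone (pVH1002). It is propagated in E. coli as a high-copy plasmid through a ColE1/pUC-type origin and selected with ampicillin via the β-lactamase gene. The annotated sequence record is about 8.3 kb. It is labelled a partial NGS result, although it covers all the elements named in the catalogue entry.

Together, the three cassettes form a self-contained Tet-On circuit. In the first, a tetracycline-responsive promoter (seven tetO repeats fused to a minimal CMV promoter, annotated as a TRE3G-type fragment) drives human placental secreted alkaline phosphatase (SEAP, detected as an ALPP fragment). SEAP is joined through a P2A self-cleaving peptide to the near-infrared fluorescent protein iRFP670, which needs biliverdin as its chromophore, and the unit ends in a bGH polyadenylation signal. In the second, a mouse PGK1 promoter constitutively expresses the reverse tetracycline transactivator rtTA, with its VP16-derived minimal activation domains, followed by a synthetic poly(A) signal. In the third, another mouse PGK1 promoter drives the yellow fluorescent protein YPet. The catalogue lists a poly(A) for this unit, but none is annotated in the feature table.

In transfected cells, rtTA binds the tetO sites only when doxycycline is present. Induction can then be measured as SEAP activity in the culture medium and as iRFP670 fluorescence in the cells, while constitutive YPet marks transfected cells and can serve for normalisation. Short annotated fragments such as the HIV-1 LTR, T7, SV40, lacZα and lacI pieces appear to be residual backbone or linker sequence rather than functional parts.
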