Features (pLannotate 1.2.2; 19 found; start..end, strand, type, name):
      1..861     -  CDS            AmpR: β-lactamase; bla; confers resistance to ampicillin, carbenicillin, and related antibiotics
    862..966     -  promoter       AmpR promoter: bla
   1022..1361    -  promoter       TRE3G BI promoter (fragment): 3rd-generation Tet-responsive bidirectional promoter that can be activated by binding of Tet-On® 3G
   1362..1395    +  LTR            5' LTR (truncated) (fragment): truncated 5' long terminal repeat (LTR) from HIV-1
   1411..1429    +  promoter       T7 promoter: promoter for bacteriophage T7 RNA polymerase
   1527..3011    +  CDS            ALPP (fragment): PPB1_HUMAN - Also known as PLAP. Experimental evidence at protein level: Swiss-Prot protein existence level 1. From Homo sapiens (Human).
   3123..4052    +  CDS            iRFP670: iRFP670 is a basic (constitutively fluorescent) near ir fluorescent protein published in 2013, derived from Rhodopseudomonas palustris CGA009. It has low acid sensitivity. It requires the cofactor biliverdin for fluorescence.
   4119..4343    +  polyA_signal   bGH poly(A) signal: bovine growth hormone polyadenylation signal
   4352..4369    +  promoter       SV40 promoter (fragment): SV40 enhancer and early promoter
   4391..4890    +  promoter       PGK promoter: mouse phosphoglycerate kinase 1 promoter
   4952..5640    +  CDS            rtTA3 (fragment): reverse tetracycline transactivator 3 activates expression from Tet-responsive promoters in the presence of doxycycline
   5570..5680    +  CDS            VP48: 3 tandem repeats of the minimal activation domain of herpes simplex virus VP16 (Cheng et al., 2013)
   5764..5785    +  polyA_signal   poly(A) signal (fragment): synthetic polyadenylation signal
   5825..5841    -  CDS            lacZα (fragment): LacZα fragment of β-galactosidase; lacZ fragment
   5864..6363    +  promoter       PGK promoter: mouse phosphoglycerate kinase 1 promoter
   6428..7141    +  CDS            YPet: YPet is a basic (constitutively fluorescent) yellow fluorescent protein published in 2005, derived from Aequorea victoria. It has moderate acid sensitivity.
   7281..7302    -  protein_bind   CAP binding site: CAP binding activates transcription in the presence of cAMP. E. coli catabolite activator protein
   7315..7407    -  CDS            lacI (fragment): lac repressor; lacI; The lac repressor binds to the lac operator to inhibit transcription in E. coli. This inhibition can be relieved by adding lactose or isopropyl-β-D-thiogalactopyranoside (IPTG).
   7590..8178    -  rep_origin     ori: high-copy-number ColE1/pMB1/pBR322/pUC origin of replication
>Addgene plasmid #169608 | pVH664 | addgene full sequence | sequence record 366623 | Addgene Partial NGS Result
TTACCAATGCTTAATCAGTGAGGCACCTATCTCAGCGATCTGTCTATTTCGTTCATCCATAGTTGCCTGA
CTCCCCGTCGTGTAGATAACTACGATACGGGAGGGCTTACCATCTGGCCCCAGTGCTGCAATGATACCGC
GGCTCCCACGCTCACCGGCTCCAGATTTATCAGCAATAAACCAGCCAGCCGGAAGGGCCGAGCGCAGAAG
TGGTCCTGCAACTTTATCCGCCTCCATCCAGTCTATTAATTGTTGCCGGGAAGCTAGAGTAAGTAGTTCG
CCAGTTAATAGTTTGCGCAACGTTGTTGCCATTGCTACAGGCATCGTGGTGTCACGCTCGTCGTTTGGTA
TGGCTTCATTCAGCTCCGGTTCCCAACGATCAAGGCGAGTTACATGATCCCCCATGTTGTGCAAAAAAGC
GGTTAGCTCCTTCGGTCCTCCGATCGTTGTCAGAAGTAAGTTGGCCGCAGTGTTATCACTCATGGTTATG
GCAGCACTGCATAATTCTCTTACTGTCATGCCATCCGTAAGATGCTTTTCTGTGACTGGTGAGTACTCAA
CCAAGTCATTCTGAGAATAGTGTATGCGGCGACCGAGTTGCTCTTGCCCGGCGTCAATACGGGATAATAC
CGCGCCACATAGCAGAACTTTAAAAGTGCTCATCATTGGAAAACGTTCTTCGGGGCGAAAACTCTCAAGG
ATCTTACCGCTGTTGAGATCCAGTTCGATGTAACCCACTCGTGCACCCAACTGATCTTCAGCATCTTTTA
CTTTCACCAGCGTTTCTGGGTGAGCAAAAACAGGAAGGCAAAATGCCGCAAAAAAGGGAATAAGGGCGAC
ACGGAAATGTTGAATACTCATACTCTTCCTTTTTCAATATTATTGAAGCATTTATCAGGGTTATTGTCTC
ATGAGCGGATACATATTTGAATGTATTTAGAAAAATAAACAAATAGGGGTTCCGCGCACATTTCCCCGAA
AAGTGCCACCTGACGTCTAAGAAACCAAGATCTCCACGCGTCCGTACACGCCTAAAGCATATACGTTCTC
TATCACTGATAGGGAGTAAACTGGATATACGTTCTCTATCACTGATAGGGAGTAAACTGTAGATACGTTC
TCTATCACTGATAGGGAGTAAACTGGTCATACGTTCTCTATCACTGATAGGGAGTAAACTCCTTATACGT
TCTCTATCACTGATAGGGAGTAAAGTCTGCATACGTTCTCTATCACTGATAGGGAGTAAACTCTTCATAC
GTTCTCTATCACTGATAGGGAGTAAACTCGAGTATGTCGAGGTGGCGTGTACGGTGGGAGGCCTATATAA
GCAGAGCTCGTTTAGTGAACCGTCAGATCGCGAGCTCTCTGGCTAACTAGAGAACCCACTGCTTACTGGC
TTATCGAAATTAATACGACTCACTATAGGGAGACCCAAGCTGTTCGAAGCGGAATTCACCATGACTAGTT
GGCTGTGGCTGGTGCTGCTGCTGCTGTGCCTGGCCGGCAACGTGCAGGCCGCTAGTATCATCCCCGTGGA
GGAGGAGAACCCCGACTTCTGGAACAGAGAGGCCGCCGAGGCCCTGGGCGCCGCCAAGAAGCTGCAGCCC
GCCCAGACCGCCGCCAAGAACCTGATCATCTTCCTGGGCGACGGCATGGGCGTGAGCACCGTGACCGCCG
CCAGAATCCTGAAGGGCCAGAAGAAGGACAAGCTGGGCCCCGAGATCCCCCTGGCCATGGACAGATTCCC
CTACGTGGCCCTGAGCAAGACCTACAACGTGGACAAGCACGTGCCCGACAGCGGCGCCACCGCCACCGCC
TACCTGTGCGGCGTGAAGGGCAACTTCCAGACCATCGGCCTGAGCGCCGCCGCCAGATTCAACCAGTGCA
ACACCACCAGAGGCAACGAGGTGATCAGCGTGATGAACAGAGCCAAGAAGGCCGGCAAGAGCGTGGGCGT
GGTGACCACCACCAGAGTGCAGCACGCCAGCCCCGCCGGCACCTACGCCCACACCGTGAACAGAAACTGG
TACAGCGACGCCGACGTGCCCGCCAGCGCCAGACAGGAGGGCTGCCAGGACATCGCCACCCAGCTGATCA
GCAACATGGACATCGACGTGATCCTGGGCGGCGGCAGAAAGTACATGTTCAGAATGGGCACCCCCGACCC
CGAGTACCCCGACGACTACAGCCAGGGCGGCACCAGACTGGACGGCAAGAACCTGGTGCAGGAGTGGCTG
GCCAAGAGACAGGGCGCCAGATACGTGTGGAACAGAACCGAGCTGATGCAGGCCAGCCTGGACCCCAGCG
TGACCCACCTGATGGGCCTGTTCGAGCCCGGCGACATGAAGTACGAGATCCACAGAGACAGCACCCTGGA
CCCCAGCCTGATGGAGATGACCGAGGCCGCCCTGAGACTGCTGAGCAGAAACCCCAGAGGCTTCTTCCTG
TTCGTGGAGGGCGGCAGAATCGACCACGGCCACCACGAGAGCAGAGCCTACAGAGCCCTGACCGAGACCA
TCATGTTCGACGACGCCATCGAGAGAGCCGGCCAGCTGACCAGCGAGGAGGACACCCTGAGCCTGGTGAC
CGCCGACCACAGCCACGTGTTCAGCTTCGGCGGCTACCCCCTGAGAGGCAGCAGCATCTTCGGCCTGGCC
CCCGGCAAGGCCAGAGACAGAAAGGCCTACACCGTGCTGCTGTACGGCAACGGCCCCGGCTACGTGCTGA
AGGACGGCGCCAGACCCGACGTGACCGAGAGCGAGAGCGGCAGCCCCGAGTACAGACAGCAGAGCGCCGT
GCCCCTGGACGAGGAGACCCACGCCGGCGAGGACGTGGCCGTGTTCGCCAGAGGCCCCCAGGCCCACCTG
GTGCACGGCGTGCAGGAGCAGACCTTCATCGCCCACGTGATGGCCTTCGCCGCCTGCCTGGAGCCCTACA
CCGCCTGCGACCTGGCCCCCCCCGCCGGCACCACCGACGCCGCCCACCCCGGCTACAGCAGAGTGGGCGC
CGCCGGCAGATTCGAGCAGACCGCTAGTGGTGGTTCTGGTGGAAGCGGAGCTACTAACTTCAGCCTGCTG
AAGCAGGCTGGTGACGTGGAGGAGAACCCTGGACCTGCTAGTGCGCGTAAGGTCGATCTCACCTCCTGCG
ATCGCGAGCCGATCCACATCCCCGGCAGCATTCAGCCGTGCGGCTGCCTGCTTGCCTGCGACGCGCAGGC
GGTGCGGATCACGCGCATTACGGAAAATGCCGGCGCGTTCTTTGGACGCGAAACTCCGCGGGTCGGTGAG
CTACTCGCCGATTACTTCGGCGAGACCGAAGCCCATGCGCTGCGCAACGCACTGGCGCAGTCCTCCGATC
CAAAGCGACCGGCGCTGATCTTCGGTTGGCGCGACGGCCTGACCGGCCGCACCTTCGACATCTCACTGCA
TCGCCATGACGGTACATCGATCATCGAGTTCGAGCCTGCGGCGGCCGAACAGGCCGACAATCCGCTGCGG
CTGACGCGGCAGATCATCGCGCGCACCAAAGAACTGAAGTCGCTCGAAGAGATGGCCGCACGGGTGCCGC
GCTATCTGCAGGCGATGCTCGGCTATCACCGCGTGATGTTGTACCGCTTCGCGGACGACGGCTCCGGGAT
GGTGATCGGCGAGGCGAAGCGCAGCGACCTCGAGAGCTTTCTCGGTCAGCACTTTCCGGCGTCGCTGGTC
CCGCAGCAGGCGCGGCTACTGTACTTGAAGAACGCGATCCGCGTGGTCTCGGATTCGCGCGGCATCAGCA
GCCGGATCGTGCCCGAGCACGACGCCTCCGGCGCCGCGCTCGATCTGTCGTTCGCGCACCTGCGCAGCAT
CTCGCCCTGCCATCTCGAATTTCTGCGGAACATGGGCGTCAGCGCCTCGATGTCGCTGTCGATCATCATT
GACGGCACGCTATGGGGATTGATCATCTGTCATCATTACGAGCCGCGTGCCGTGCCGATGGCGCAGCGCG
TCGCGGCCGAAATGTTCGCCGACTTCTTATCGCTGCACTTCACCGCCGCCCACCACCAACGCGCTAGCGG
ATCCACCGGTGTCTAGAAAGCTTTGAGGCCGGCCTGCAGGCCCGCTGATCAGCCTCGACTGTGCCTTCTA
GTTGCCAGCCATCTGTTGTTTGCCCCTCCCCCGTGCCTTCCTTGACCCTGGAAGGTGCCACTCCCACTGT
CCTTTCCTAATAAAATGAGGAAATTGCATCGCATTGTCTGAGTAGGTGTCATTCTATTCTGGGGGGTGGG
GTGGGGCAGGACAGCAAGGGGGAGGATTGGGAAGACAATAGCAGGCATGCTGGGGATGCGGTGGGCTCTA
TGGTAGCTTAGGAGGCGGAAAGAACCAGCGCGTGGTACCCTCGAGCTACCGGGTAGGGGAGGCGCTTTTC
CCAAGGCAGTCTGGAGCATGCGCTTTAGCAGCCCCGCTGGGCACTTGGCGCTACACAAGTGGCCTCTGGC
CTCGCACACATTCCACATCCACCGGTAGGCGCCAACCGGCTCCGTTCTTTGGTGGCCCCTTCGCGCCACC
TTCTACTCCTCCCCTAGTCAGGAAGTTCCCCCCCGCCCCGCAGCTCGCGTCGTGCAGGACGTGACAAATG
GAAGTAGCACGTCTCAGTAGTCTCGTGCAGATGGACAGCACCGCTGAGCAATGGAAGCGGGTAGGCCTTT
GGGGCAGCGGCCAATAGCAGCTTTGCTCCTTCGCTTTCTGGGCTCAGAGGCTGGGAAGGGGTGGGTCCGG
GGGCGGGCTCAGGGGCGGGCTCAGGGGCGGGGCGGGCGCCCGAAGGTCCTCCGGAGGCCCGGCATTCTGC
ACGCTTCAAAAGCGCACGTCTGCCGCGCTGTTCTCCTCTTCCTCATCTCCGGGCCTTTCGACCTCCAGCC
CGAGCTCGGTATAGGTTCGAAGCGGAATTCACCATGACTAGTGGATCAAGACTGGACAAGAGCAAAGTCA
TAAACTCTGCTCTGGAATTACTCAATGGAGTCGGTATCGAAGGCCTGACGACAAGGAAACTCGCTCAAAA
GCTGGGAGTTGAGCAGCCTACCCTGTACTGGCACGTGAAGAACAAGCGGGCCCTGCTCGATGCCCTGCCA
ATCGAGATGCTGGACAGGCATCATACCCACTCCTGCCCCCTGGAAGGCGAGTCATGGCAAGACTTTCTGC
GGAACAACGCCAAGTCATACCGCTGTGCTCTCCTCTCACATCGCGACGGGGCTAAAGTGCATCTCGGCAC
CCGCCCAACAGAGAAACAGTACGAAACCCTGGAAAATCAGCTCGCGTTCCTGTGTCAGCAAGGCTTCTCC
CTGGAGAACGCACTGTACGCTCTGTCCGCCGTGGGCCACTTTACACTGGGCTGCGTATTGGAGGAACAGG
AGCATCAAGTAGCAAAAGAGGAAAGAGAGACACCTACCACCGATTCTATGCCCCCACTTCTGAAACAAGC
AATTGAGCTGTTCGACCGGCAGGGAGCCGAACCTGCCTTCCTTTTCGGCCTGGAACTAATCATATGTGGC
CTGGAGAAACAGCTAAAGTGCGAAAGCGGCGGGCCGACCGACGCCCTTGACGATTTTGACTTAGACATGC
TCCCAGCCGATGCCCTTGACGACTTTGACCTTGATATGCTGCCTGCTGACGCTCTTGACGATTTTGACCT
TGACATGCTCCCCGGGGCTAGCGGATCCACCGGTGTCTAGAAAGCTATACAGGTGCACCGCTTTATAATA
AAACTGATACAGAGAACGTTATCATGTGTGTTGGTTTTTTTTGTGTGTGCGGTTTAAGGGAGCCTCGGTC
ATAGCTGTTTCCTGTGTAAAACGACGGCCAGCGCGTGGTACCCTCGAGCTACCGGGTAGGGGAGGCGCTT
TTCCCAAGGCAGTCTGGAGCATGCGCTTTAGCAGCCCCGCTGGGCACTTGGCGCTACACAAGTGGCCTCT
GGCCTCGCACACATTCCACATCCACCGGTAGGCGCCAACCGGCTCCGTTCTTTGGTGGCCCCTTCGCGCC
ACCTTCTACTCCTCCCCTAGTCAGGAAGTTCCCCCCCGCCCCGCAGCTCGCGTCGTGCAGGACGTGACAA
ATGGAAGTAGCACGTCTCAGTAGTCTCGTGCAGATGGACAGCACCGCTGAGCAATGGAAGCGGGTAGGCC
TTTGGGGCAGCGGCCAATAGCAGCTTTGCTCCTTCGCTTTCTGGGCTCAGAGGCTGGGAAGGGGTGGGTC
CGGGGGCGGGCTCAGGGGCGGGCTCAGGGGCGGGGCGGGCGCCCGAAGGTCCTCCGGAGGCCCGGCATTC
TGCACGCTTCAAAAGCGCACGTCTGCCGCGCTGTTCTCCTCTTCCTCATCTCCGGGCCTTTCGACCTCCA
GCCCGAGCTCGGTATAGGTTCGAAGCGGAATTCACCATGACTAGTGGTGGTTCTGGTGTGAGCAAAGGCG
AAGAGCTGTTCACCGGCGTGGTGCCCATCCTGGTGGAGCTGGACGGCGACGTGAACGGCCACAAGTTCAG
CGTGAGCGGCGAGGGCGAGGGCGACGCCACCTACGGCAAGCTGACCCTGAAGCTGCTGTGCACCACCGGC
AAGCTGCCCGTGCCCTGGCCCACCCTGGTGACCACCCTGGGCTACGGCGTGCAGTGCTTCGCCCGGTACC
CCGACCACATGAAGCAGCACGACTTCTTCAAGAGCGCCATGCCCGAGGGCTACGTGCAGGAGCGGACCAT
CTTCTTCAAGGACGACGGCAACTACAAGACCCGGGCCGAGGTGAAGTTCGAGGGCGACACCCTGGTGAAC
CGGATCGAGCTGAAGGGCATCGACTTCAAGGAGGACGGCAACATCCTGGGCCACAAGCTGGAGTACAACT
ACAACAGCCACAACGTGTACATCACCGCCGACAAGCAGAAGAACGGCATCAAGGCCAACTTCAAGATCCG
GCACAACATCGAGGACGGCGGCGTGCAGCTGGCCGACCACTACCAGCAGAACACCCCCATCGGCGACGGC
CCCGTGCTGCTGCCCGACAACCACTACCTGAGCTACCAGAGCGCCCTGTTCAAGGACCCCAACGAGAAGC
GGGACCACATGGTGCTGCTGGAGTTCCTGACCGCCGCCGGCATCACCGAGGGCATGGACGAGCTGTACAA
GGCTAGCGGATCCACCGGTGTCTAGAAAGCTCAGAAATTATGAGAGCGTTTAATAAAGTATTGACTATGG
TTGACAAAACGTGTGTTGGAGTTTTTTGTGTGCTTTGTCATCAACTGAGCCAGTAGGTCGAGGGTGCCTA
ATGAGTGAGCTAACTCACATTAATTGCGTTGCGCTCACTGCCCGCTTTCCAGTCGGGAAACCTGTCGTGC
CAGCTGCATTAATGAATCGGCCAACGCGCGGGGAGAGGCGGTTTGCGTATTGGGCGCTCTTCCGCTTCCT
CGCTCACTGACTCGCTGCGCTCGGTCGTTCGGCTGCGGCGAGCGGTATCAGCTCACTCAAAGGCGGTAAT
ACGGTTATCCACAGAATCAGGGGATAACGCAGGAAAGAACATGTGAGCAAAAGGCCAGCAAAAGGCCAGG
AACCGTAAAAAGGCCGCGTTGCTGGCGTTTTTCCATAGGCTCCGCCCCCCTGACGAGCATCACAAAAATC
GACGCTCAAGTCAGAGGTGGCGAAACCCGACAGGACTATAAAGATACCAGGCGTTTCCCCCTGGAAGCTC
CCTCGTGCGCTCTCCTGTTCCGACCCTGCCGCTTACCGGATACCTGTCCGCCTTTCTCCCTTCGGGAAGC
GTGGCGCTTTCTCATAGCTCACGCTGTAGGTATCTCAGTTCGGTGTAGGTCGTTCGCTCCAAGCTGGGCT
GTGTGCACGAACCCCCCGTTCAGCCCGACCGCTGCGCCTTATCCGGTAACTATCGTCTTGAGTCCAACCC
GGTAAGACACGACTTATCGCCACTGGCAGCAGCCACTGGTAACAGGATTAGCAGAGCGAGGTATGTAGGC
GGTGCTACAGAGTTCTTGAAGTGGTGGCCTAACTACGGCTACACTAGAAGAACAGTATTTGGTATCTGCG
CTCTGCTGAAGCCAGTTACCTTCGGAAAAAGAGTTGGTAGCTCTTGATCCGGCAAACAAACCACCGCTGG
TAGCGGTGGTTTTTTTGTTTGCAAGCAGCAGATTACGCGCAGAAAAAAAGGATCTCAAGAAGATCCTTTG
ATCTTTTCTACGGGGATTATCAAAAAGGATCTTCACCTAGATCCTTTTAAATTAAAAATGAAGTTTTAAA
TCAATCTAAAGTATATATGAGTAAACTTGGTCTGACAG
